>Addgene plasmid #56644 | mPapaya-H2B-6 | addgene full sequence | sequence record 232135 | Addgene NGS Result
ACCGTATTACCGCCATGCATTAGTTATTAATAGTAATCAATTACGGGGTCATTAGTTCATAGCCCATATA
TGGAGTTCCGCGTTACATAACTTACGGTAAATGGCCCGCCTGGCTGACCGCCCAACGACCCCCGCCCATT
GACGTCAATAATGACGTATGTTCCCATAGTAACGCCAATAGGGACTTTCCATTGACGTCAATGGGTGGAG
TATTTACGGTAAACTGCCCACTTGGCAGTACATCAAGTGTATCATATGCCAAGTACGCCCCCTATTGACG
TCAATGACGGTAAATGGCCCGCCTGGCATTATGCCCAGTACATGACCTTATGGGACTTTCCTACTTGGCA
GTACATCTACGTATTAGTCATCGCTATTACCATGGTGATGCGGTTTTGGCAGTACATCAATGGGCGTGGA
TAGCGGTTTGACTCACGGGGATTTCCAAGTCTCCACCCCATTGACGTCAATGGGAGTTTGTTTTGGCACC
AAAATCAACGGGACTTTCCAAAATGTCGTAACAACTCCGCCCCATTGACGCAAATGGGCGGTAGGCGTGT
ACGGTGGGAGGTCTATATAAGCAGAGCTGGTTTAGTGAACCGTCAGATCCGCTAGCGCCACCATGACTAC
CTGCAGCCGCCAGTTCACCTCCTCCAGCTCCATGAAGGGCTCCTGCGGCATCGGGGGCGGCATCGGGGGC
GGCTCCAGCCGCATCTCCTCCGTCCTGGCCGGAGGGTCCTGCCGCGCCCCCAGCACCTACGGGGGCGGCC
TGTCTGTCTCATCCTCCCGCTTCTCCTCTGGGGGAGCCTATGGGTTGGGGGGCGGCTATGGCGGTGGCTT
CAGCAGCAGCAGCAGCAGCTTTGGTAGTGGCTTTGGGGGAGGATATGGTGGTGGCCTTGGTGCTGGCTTG
GGTGGTGGCTTTGGTGGTGGCTTTGCTGGTGGTGATGGGCTTCTGGTGGGCAGTGAGAAGGTGACCATGC
AGAACCTCAACGACCGCCTGGCCTCCTACCTGGACAAGGTGCGTGCTCTGGAGGAGGCCAACGCCGACCT
GGAAGTGAAGATCCGTGACTGGTACCAGAGGCAGCGGCCTGCTGAGATCAAAGACTACAGTCCCTACTTC
AAGACCATTGAGGACCTGAGGAACAAGATTCTCACAGCCACAGTGGACAATGCCAATGTCCTTCTGCAGA
TTGACAATGCCCGTCTGGCCGCGGATGACTTCCGCACCAAGTATGAGACAGAGTTGAACCTGCGCATGAG
TGTGGAAGCCGACATCAATGGCCTGCGCAGGGTGCTGGACGAACTGACCCTGGCCAGAGCTGACCTGGAG
ATGCAGATTGAGAGCCTGAAGGAGGAGCTGGCCTACCTGAAGAAGAACCACGAGGAGGAGATGAATGCCC
TGAGAGGCCAGGTGGGTGGAGATGTCAATGTGGAGATGGACGCTGCACCTGGCGTGGACCTGAGCCGCAT
TCTGAACGAGATGCGTGACCAGTATGAGAAGATGGCAGAGAAGAACCGCAAGGATGCCGAGGAATGGTTC
TTCACCAAGACAGAGGAGCTGAACCGCGAGGTGGCCACCAACAGCGAGCTGGTGCAGAGCGGCAAGAGCG
AGATCTCGGAGCTCCGGCGCACCATGCAGAACCTGGAGATTGAGCTGCAGTCCCAGCTCAGCATGAAAGC
ATCCCTGGAGAACAGCCTGGAGGAGACCAAAGGTCGCTACTGCATGCAGCTGGCCCAGATCCAGGAGATG
ATTGGCAGCGTGGAGGAGCAGCTGGCCCAGCTCCGCTGCGAGATGGAGCAGCAGAACCAGGAGTACAAGA
TCCTGCTGGACGTGAAGACGCGGCTGGAGCAGGAGATCGCCACCTACCGCCGCCTGCTGGAGGGCGAGGA
CGCCCACCTCTCCTCCTCCCAGTTCTCCTCTGGATCGCAGTCATCCAGAGATGTGACCTCCTCCAGCCGC
CAAATCCGCACCAAGGTCATGGATGTGCACGATGGCAAGGTGGTGTCCACCCACGAGCAGGTCCTTCGCA
CCAAGAACAGCAGCGGTGGAGCAAGCGCAGCCAGTGGTAGCGCGGATCCACCGGTCGCCACCATGGTGAG
CAAGGGCGAGGGGCAATCGAAGCATGGGCTAAAGGAGGAGATGACGGTGAAGTACCACATGGAAGGTTGC
GTTAATGGTCACAAATTTGTCATTACTGGAGAGGGCATTGGAAACCCTTTTAAGGGTAAGCAAACTGCAA
ATTTGTGTGTGATAGAAGGAGGCCCGCTGCCGTTCTCGGAGGACATTTTAAGTCCGGGTTTTAAATATGG
TGACCGGATTTTCACAGAGTACCCACAGGATATTGTAGATTACTTCAAGAACTCATGTCCAGCGGGCTAT
ACGTGGGAAAGGAGCTTCCTCTTTGAGGACGGAGCGGTCTGTCGATGCAACGTGGACATAACAGTCTCTG
AAAAGGAGAACTGCATCTATCACAAAAGTATCTTCAGAGGGGTGAATTTTCCCGCCGACGGCCCCGTAAT
GAAGAAAATGACCACTAATTGGGAAGCTAGTACCGAGAAAATTGTGCCTGTTCCAAAGCAAGGGATATTA
AAAGGAAAGGTCAAAATGTACCTATTGCTGAAGGATGGCGGTCGTTATCATTGCCAGTTTGATACGGTAT
ATAAAGCTAAATCAGTGCCCTCCAAGATGCCAGAATGGCATTTTATACAGCATAAGCTCCTTAGGGAGGA
CCGCTCTGATGCTAAAAACCAGAAATGGCAATTAACAGAACATGCAATCGCAGGCATGGACGAGCTGTAC
AAGTAAGCGGCCGCGACTCTAGATCATAATCAGCCATACCACATTTGTAGAGGTTTTACTTGCTTTAAAA
AACCTCCCACACCTCCCCCTGAACCTGAAACATAAAATGAATGCAATTGTTGTTGTTAACTTGTTTATTG
CAGCTTATAATGGTTACAAATAAAGCAATAGCATCACAAATTTCACAAATAAAGCATTTTTTTCACTGCA
TTCTAGTTGTGGTTTGTCCAAACTCATCAATGTATCTTAAGGCGTAAATTGTAAGCGTTAATATTTTGTT
AAAATTCGCGTTAAATTTTTGTTAAATCAGCTCATTTTTTAACCAATAGGCCGAAATCGGCAAAATCCCT
TATAAATCAAAAGAATAGACCGAGATAGGGT
[37 nt withheld, positions 3182-3218]
AAAGAACGTGGACTCCAACGTCAAAGG
[49 nt withheld, positions 3246-3294]
T
[91 nt withheld, positions 3296-3386]
G
[124 nt withheld, positions 3388-3511]
CAGGTGGCACTTTTCGGGGAAATGTGCGCGGAACCCCTATTTGTTTATTTTTCTAAATACATTCAAATAT
GTATCCGCTCATGAGACAATAACCCTGATAAATGCTTCAATAATATTGAAAAAGGAAGAGTCCTGAGGCG
GAAAGAACCAGCTGTGGAATGTGTGTCAGTTAGGGTGTGGAAAGTCCCCAGGCTCCCCAGCAGGCAGAAG
TATGCAAAGCATGCATCTCAATTAGTCAGCAACCAGGTGTGGAAAGTCCCCAGGCTCCCCAGCAGGCAGA
AGTATGCAAAGCATGCATCTCAATTAGTCAGCAACCATAGTCCCGCCCCTAACTCCGCCCATCCCGCCCC
TAACTCCGCCCAGTTCCGCCCATTCTCCGCCCCATGGCTGACTAATTTTTTTTATTTATGCAGAGGCCGA
GGCCGCCTCGGCCTCTGAGCTATTCCAGAAGTAGTGAGGAGGCTTTTTTGGAGGCCTAGGCTTTTGCAAA
GATCGATCAAGAGACAGGATGAGGATCGTTTCGCATGATTGAACAAGATGGATTGCACGCAGGTTCTCCG
GCCGCTTGGGTGGAGAGGCTATTCGGCTATGACTGGGCACAACAGACAATCGGCTGCTCTGATGCCGCCG
TGTTCCGGCTGTCAGCGCAGGGGCGCCCGGTTCTTTTTGTCAAGACCGACCTGTCCGGTGCCCTGAATGA
ACTGCAAGACGAGGCAGCGCGGCTATCGTGGCTGGCCACGACGGGCGTTCCTTGCGCAGCTGTGCTCGAC
GTTGTCACTGAAGCGGGAAGGGACTGGCTGCTATTGGGCGAAGTGCCGGGGCAGGATCTCCTGTCATCTC
ACCTTGCTCCTGCCGAGAAAGTATCCATCATGGCTGATGCAATGCGGCGGCTGCATACGCTTGATCCGGC
TACCTGCCCATTCGACCACCAAGCGAAACATCGCATCGAGCGAGCACGTACTCGGATGGAAGCCGGTCTT
GTCGATCAGGATGATCTGGACGAAGAGCATCAGGGGCTCGCGCCAGCCGAACTGTTCGCCAGGCTCAAGG
CGAGCATGCCCGACGGCGAGGATCTCGTCGTGACCCATGGCGATGCCTGCTTGCCGAATATCATGGTGGA
AAATGGCCGCTTTTCTGGATTCATCGACTGTGGCCGGCTGGGTGTGGCGGACCGCTATCAGGACATAGCG
TTGGCTACCCGTGATATTGCTGAAGAGCTTGGCGGCGAATGGGCTGACCGCTTCCTCGTGCTTTACGGTA
TCGCCGCTCCCGATTCGCAGCGCATCGCCTTCTATCGCCTTCTTGACGAGTTCTTCTGAGCGGGACTCTG
GGGTTCGAAATGACCGACCAAGCGACGCCCAACCTGCCATCACGAGATTTCGATTCCACCGCCGCCTTCT
ATGAAAGGTTGGGCTTCGGAATCGTTTTCCGGGACGCCGGCTGGATGATCCTCCAGCGCGGGGATCTCAT
GCTGGAGTTCTTCGCCCACCCTAGGGGGAGGCTAACTGAAACACGGAAGGAGACAATACCGGAAGGAACC
CGCGCTATGACGGCAATAAAAAGACAGAATAAAACGCACGGTGTTGGGTCGTTTGTTCATAAACGCGGGG
TTCGGTCCCAGGGCTGGCACTCTGTCGATACCCCACCGAGACCCCATTGGGGCCAATACGCCCGCGTTTC
TTCCTTTTCCCCACCCCACCCCCCAAGTTCGGGTGAAGGCCCAGGGCTCGCAGCCAACGTCGGGGCGGCA
GGCCCTGCCATAGCCTCAGGTTACTCATATATACTTTAGATTGATTTAAAACTTCATTTTTAATTTAAAA
GGATCTAGGTGAAGATCCTTTTTGATAATCTCATGACCAAAATCCCTTAACGTGAGTTTTCGTTCCACTG
AGCGTCAGACCCCGTAGAAAAGATCAAAGGATCTTCTTGAGATCCTTTTTTTCTGCGCGTAATCTGCTGC
TTGCAAACAAAAAAACCACCGCTACCAGCGGTGGTTTGTTTGCCGGATCAAGAGCTACCAACTCTTTTTC
CGAAGGTAACTGGCTTCAGCAGAGCGCAGATACCAAATACTGTTCTTCTAGTGTAGCCGTAGTTAGGCCA
CCACTTCAAGAACTCTGTAGCACCGCCTACATACCTCGCTCTGCTAATCCTGTTACCAGTGGCTGCTGCC
AGTGGCGATAAGTCGTGTCTTACCGGGTTGGACTCAAGACGATAGTTACCGGATAAGGCGCAGCGGTCGG
GCTGAACGGGGGGTTCGTGCACACAGCCCAGCTTGGAGCGAACGACCTACACCGAACTGAGATACCTACA
GCGTGAGCTATGAGAAAGCGCCACGCTTCCCGAAGGGAGAAAGGCGGACAGGTATCCGGTAAGCGGCAGG
GTCGGAACAGGAGAGCGCACGAGGGAGCTTCCAGGGGGAAACGCCTGGTATCTTTATAGTCCTGTCGGGT
TTCGCCACCTCTGACTTGAGCGTCGATTTTTGTGATGCTCGTCAGGGGGGCGGAGCCTATGGAAAAACGC
CAGCAACGCGGCCTTTTTACGGTTCCTGGCCTTTTGCTGGCCTTTTGCTCACATGTTCTTTCCTGCGTTA
TCCCCTGATTCTGTGGATA
Features (pLannotate 1.2.2; 14 found; start..end, strand, type, name):
     81..384     +  enhancer       CMV enhancer: human cytomegalovirus immediate early enhancer
    385..588     +  promoter       CMV promoter: human cytomegalovirus (CMV) immediate early promoter
    623..2038    +  CDS            KRT14: K1C14_HUMAN - Experimental evidence at protein level: Swiss-Prot protein existence level 1. The nonhelical tail domain is involved in promoting KRT5- KRT14 filaments to self-organize into large bundles and enhances the mechanical properties involved in resilience of keratin intermediate filaments in vitro. From Homo sapiens (Human).
   2093..2803    +  CDS            mPapaya0.6: mPapaya0.6 is a fluorescent protein published in 2013, derived from Zoanthus sp.. It is reported to be a monomer.
   2822..2905    +  CDS            large T antigen (fragment): large T antigen from SV40 (simian virus 40)
   2928..3049    +  polyA_signal   SV40 poly(A) signal: SV40 polyadenylation signal
   3083..3511    -  rep_origin     f1 ori (sequence partly withheld): f1 bacteriophage origin of replication; arrow indicates direction of (+) strand synthesis
   3538..3642    +  promoter       AmpR promoter: bla
   3644..4001    +  promoter       SV40 promoter: SV40 enhancer and early promoter
   4036..4830    +  CDS            NeoR/KanR: aminoglycoside phosphotransferase from Tn5; aph(3')-II (or nptII); confers resistance to neomycin, kanamycin, and G418 (Geneticin®)
   4851..5003    +  CDS            ble (fragment): BLE_KLEPN - Experimental evidence at protein level: Swiss-Prot protein existence level 1. Binding protein with a strong affinity to the bleomycin family of antibiotics. Binds to CL990; an antimitotic-antibiotic compound. From Klebsiella pneumoniae.
   5062..5109    +  polyA_signal   HSV TK poly(A) signal: herpes simplex virus thymidine kinase polyadenylation signal (Cole and Stacy, 1985)
   5200..5216    -  polyA_signal   bGH poly(A) signal (fragment): bovine growth hormone polyadenylation signal
   5438..6026    +  rep_origin     ori: high-copy-number ColE1/pMB1/pBR322/pUC origin of replication
