[The description below was written by a language model from this plasmid's Addgene catalogue record and pLannotate feature annotations shown in this document.]
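Description:
mPapaya-H2B-6 is catalogued as a mammalian expression plasmid for labelling the nucleus and chromatin with a fusion of human histone H2B (H2BC11/HIST1H2BJ, recorded as carrying D26G and V119I substitutions) to mPapaya, a monomeric yellow fluorescent protein engineered from a Zoanthus sp. protein, with excitation at 530 nm and emission at 541 nm. The fusion is listed as driven by the CMV promoter in an mPapaya backbone. The plasmid is maintained at high copy in bacteria under kanamycin selection, and G418 can be used to select transfected mammalian cells.

The feature table, generated from the 6,120 nt sequencing result, agrees with the backbone but not with the stated insert. It shows the CMV immediate-early enhancer and promoter followed by an open reading frame annotated as human keratin 14 (KRT14), about 1.4 kb, rather than H2B. Downstream of it lie a coding sequence matched to an mPapaya variant, a short fragment annotated as SV40 large T antigen, and the SV40 polyadenylation signal. No H2B feature is annotated, and the length of the record fits a keratin-sized insert better than a small histone added to a 4,750 bp backbone. The sequenced record may therefore represent a keratin–mPapaya fusion, which would label intermediate filaments rather than chromatin, and the discrepancy cannot be resolved from the record.

The remaining elements are typical of this vector family. A single NeoR/KanR gene (Tn5 aminoglycoside phosphotransferase) is preceded by both a bacterial bla promoter and the SV40 enhancer/early promoter, so it confers kanamycin resistance in E. coli and G418 resistance in mammalian cells, and it ends in the HSV TK polyadenylation signal. An f1 origin and a high-copy ColE1/pUC origin are also present.
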