Addgene plasmid #56644: mPapaya-H2B-6
Purpose: Localization: Nucleus/Histones, Excitation: 530, Emission: 541
Depositing lab: Michael Davidson. Publication: An engineered monomeric Zoanthus sp. yellow fluorescent protein. Hoi H, Howe ES, Ding Y, Zhang W, Baird MA, Sell BR, Allen JR, Davidson MW, Campbell RE. Chem Biol. 2013 Oct 24;20(10):1296-304. doi: 10.1016/j.chembiol.2013.08.008. Epub 2013 Oct 3. PubMed 24094838.
Backbone
  Vector backbone: mPapaya
  Backbone size w/o insert (bp): 4750
  Vector type: Mammalian Expression
  Selectable markers: Neomycin (select with G418)
Growth in bacteria
  Bacterial resistance: Kanamycin, 50 μg/mL
  Growth temperature: 37°C
  Growth strain: DH5alpha
  Copy number: High Copy
Gene/Insert
  Gene/Insert name: H2B (alt names: Human Histone H2B; NM_021058.3)
  Species: H. sapiens (human)
  Mutation: D26G and V119I in H2B
  Entrez Gene: H2BC11 (a.k.a. H2B/r, H2BFR, H2BJ, HIST1H2BJ)
  Promoter: CMV
  Tag / fusion protein: mPapaya
  Cloning method: Unknown
  Sequencing primers: 5′ CMV-F; 3′ SV40pA-R
Terms and licenses: Academic/Nonprofit Terms; Industry Terms: Not Available to Industry
Depositor comments: . Excitation = 530; Emission = 541
How to cite: mPapaya-H2B-6 was a gift from Michael Davidson (Addgene plasmid # 56644)
