>Addgene plasmid #56644 | mPapaya-H2B-6 | depositor partial sequence | sequence record 87533 | insert sequence
CTAGCGCTACCGGACTCAGATCTCGAGCTCAAGCTTCGAATTCTGCAGTCGACGGTACCGCCACCATGCC
AGAGCCAGCGAAGTCTGCTCCCGCCCCGAAAAAGGGCTCCAAGAAGGCGGTGACTAAGGCGCAGAAGAAA
GGCGGCAAGAAGCGCAAGCGCAGCCGCAAGGAGAGCTATTCCATCTATGTGTACAAGGTTCTGAAGCAGG
TCCACCCTGACACCGGCATTTCGTCCAAGGCCATGGGCATCATGAATTCGTTTGTGAACGACATTTTCGA
GCGCATCGCAGGTGAGGCTTCCCGCCTGGCGCATTACAACAAGCGCTCGACCATCACCTCCAGGGAGATC
CAGACGGCCGTGCGCCTGCTGCTGCCTGGGGAGTTGGCCAAGCACGCCGTGTCCGAGGGTACTAAGGCCA
TCACCAAGTACACCAGCGCTAAGGATCCACCGGTCGCCACCATGGTGAGCAAGGGCGAGGGGCAATCGAA
GCATGGGCTAAAGGAGGAGATGACGGTGAAGTACCACATGGAAGGTTGCGTTAATGGTCACAAATTTGTC
ATTACTGGAGAGGGCATTGGAAACCCTTTTAAGGGTAAGCAAACTGCAAATTTGTGTGTGATAGAAGGAG
GCCCGCTGCCGTTCTCGGAGGACATTTTAAGTCCGGGTTTTAAATATGGTGACCGGATTTTCACAGAGTA
CCCACAGGATATTGTAGATTACTTCAAGAACTCATGTCCAGCGGGCTATACGTGGGAAAGGAGCTTCCTC
TTTGAGGACGGAGCGGTCTGTCGATGCAACGTGGACATAACAGTCTCTGAAAAGGAGAACTGCATCTATC
ACAAAAGTATCTTCAGAGGGGTGAATTTTCCCGCCGACGGCCCCGTAATGAAGAAAATGACCACTAATTG
GGAAGCTAGTACCGAGAAAATTGTGCCTGTTCCAAAGCAAGGGATATTAAAAGGAAAGGTCAAAATGTAC
CTATTGCTGAAGGATGGCGGTCGTTATCATTGCCAGTTTGATACGGTATATAAAGCTAAATCAGTGCCCT
CCAAGATGCCAGAATGGCATTTTATACAGCATAAGCTCCTTAGGGAGGACCGCTCTGATGCTAAAAACCA
GAAATGGCAATTAACAGAACATGCAATCGCAGGCATGGACGAGCTGTACAAGTAAGCGGCCGCGACTCTA
GATCATAATCAGCCATACCACATTGT
